LOCUS       Exported 7830 bp ds-DNA circular SYN 13-MAY-2021
DEFINITION  use as an auxiliary temperature-sensitive plasmid to successfully
            transform pdCas9_CL plasmid.
ACCESSION   .
VERSION     .
KEYWORDS    pAUX_OL
SOURCE      synthetic DNA construct
  ORGANISM  synthetic DNA construct
REFERENCE   1 (bases 1 to 7830)
  AUTHORS   Huang HH, Bellato M, Qian Y, Cardenas P, Pasotti L, Magni P, Del
            Vecchio D
  TITLE     dCas9 regulator to neutralize competition in CRISPRi circuits.
  JOURNAL   Nat Commun. 2021 Mar 16;12(1):1692. doi: 10.1038/s41467-021-21772-6.
  PUBMED    33727557
REFERENCE   2 (bases 1 to 7830)
  AUTHORS   .
  TITLE     Direct Submission
  JOURNAL   Exported May 13, 2021 from SnapGene Server 1.1.58
            http://www.snapgene.com
FEATURES             Location/Qualifiers
     source          1..7830
                     /organism="synthetic DNA construct"
                     /mol_type="other DNA"
     misc_RNA        81..156
                     /label=gRNA scaffold
                     /note="guide RNA scaffold for the Streptococcus pyogenes
                     CRISPR/Cas9 system"
     misc_feature    211..232
                     /label=BioBrick prefix
                     /note="BioBrick prefix for parts that do not start with
                     ""ATG"""
     RBS             276..287
                     /note="strong bacterial ribosome binding site (Elowitz and
                     Leibler, 2000)"
     CDS             294..4400
                     /codon_start=1
                     /product="catalytically dead mutant of the Cas9
                     endonuclease from the Streptococcus pyogenes Type II
                     CRISPR/Cas system"
                     /label=dCas9
                     /note="RNA-guided DNA-binding protein that lacks
                     endonuclease activity due to the D10A mutation in the RuvC
                     catalytic domain and the H840A mutation in the HNH
                     catalytic domain"
                     /translation="MDKKYSIGLAIGTNSVGWAVITDEYKVPSKKFKVLGNTDRHSIKK
                     NLIGALLFDSGETAEATRLKRTARRRYTRRKNRICYLQEIFSNEMAKVDDSFFHRLEES
                     FLVEEDKKHERHPIFGNIVDEVAYHEKYPTIYHLRKKLVDSTDKADLRLIYLALAHMIK
                     FRGHFLIEGDLNPDNSDVDKLFIQLVQTYNQLFEENPINASGVDAKAILSARLSKSRRL
                     ENLIAQLPGEKKNGLFGNLIALSLGLTPNFKSNFDLAEDAKLQLSKDTYDDDLDNLLAQ
                     IGDQYADLFLAAKNLSDAILLSDILRVNTEITKAPLSASMIKRYDEHHQDLTLLKALVR
                     QQLPEKYKEIFFDQSKNGYAGYIDGGASQEEFYKFIKPILEKMDGTEELLVKLNREDLL
                     RKQRTFDNGSIPHQIHLGELHAILRRQEDFYPFLKDNREKIEKILTFRIPYYVGPLARG
                     NSRFAWMTRKSEETITPWNFEEVVDKGASAQSFIERMTNFDKNLPNEKVLPKHSLLYEY
                     FTVYNELTKVKYVTEGMRKPAFLSGEQKKAIVDLLFKTNRKVTVKQLKEDYFKKIECFD
                     SVEISGVEDRFNASLGTYHDLLKIIKDKDFLDNEENEDILEDIVLTLTLFEDREMIEER
                     LKTYAHLFDDKVMKQLKRRRYTGWGRLSRKLINGIRDKQSGKTILDFLKSDGFANRNFM
                     QLIHDDSLTFKEDIQKAQVSGQGDSLHEHIANLAGSPAIKKGILQTVKVVDELVKVMGR
                     HKPENIVIEMARENQTTQKGQKNSRERMKRIEEGIKELGSQILKEHPVENTQLQNEKLY
                     LYYLQNGRDMYVDQELDINRLSDYDVDAIVPQSFLKDDSIDNKVLTRSDKNRGKSDNVP
                     SEEVVKKMKNYWRQLLNAKLITQRKFDNLTKAERGGLSELDKAGFIKRQLVETRQITKH
                     VAQILDSRMNTKYDENDKLIREVKVITLKSKLVSDFRKDFQFYKVREINNYHHAHDAYL
                     NAVVGTALIKKYPKLESEFVYGDYKVYDVRKMIAKSEQEIGKATAKYFFYSNIMNFFKT
                     EITLANGEIRKRPLIETNGETGEIVWDKGRDFATVRKVLSMPQVNIVKKTEVQTGGFSK
                     ESILPKRNSDKLIARKKDWDPKKYGGFDSPTVAYSVLVVAKVEKGKSKKLKSVKELLGI
                     TIMERSSFEKNPIDFLEAKGYKEVKKDLIIKLPKYSLFELENGRKRMLASAGELQKGNE
                     LALPSKYVNFLYLASHYEKLKGSPEDNEQKQLFVEQHKHYLDEIIEQISEFSKRVILAD
                     ANLDKVLSAYNKHRDKPIREQAENIIHLFTLTNLGAPAAFKYFDTTIDRKRYTSTKEVL
                     DATLIHQSITGLYETRIDLSQLGGD"
     terminator      4424..4495
                     /label=rrnB T1 terminator
                     /note="transcription terminator T1 from the E. coli rrnB
                     gene"
     terminator      4511..4538
                     /label=T7Te terminator
                     /note="phage T7 early transcription terminator"
     terminator      4556..4800
                     /label=-lambda tL3 terminator
                     /note="transcription terminator tL3 from phage lambda"
     CDS             complement(4923..5873)
                     /codon_start=1
                     /gene="rep101 encoding an A56V mutation"
                     /product="temperature-sensitive version of the RepA protein
                     needed for replication with the pSC101 origin (Armstrong et
                     al., 1984)"
                     /label=Rep101(Ts)
                     /translation="MSELVVFKANELAISRYDLTEHETKLILCCVALLNPTIENPTRKE
                     RTVSFTYNQYVQMMNISRENAYGVLAKATRELMTRTVEIRNPLVKGFEIFQWTNYAKFS
                     SEKLELVFSEEILPYLFQLKKFIKYNLEHVKSFENKYSMRIYEWLLKELTQKKTHKANI
                     EISLDEFKFMLMLENNYHEFKRLNQWVLKPISKDLNTYSNMKLVVDKRGRPTDTLIFQV
                     ELDRQMDLVTELENNQIKMNGDKIPTTITSDSYLHNGLRKTLHDALTAKIQLTSFEAKF
                     LSDMQSKYDLNGSFSWLTQKQRTTLENILAKYGRI"
     rep_origin      5921..6143
                     /label=pSC101 ori
                     /note="low-copy replication origin that requires the Rep101
                     protein"
     CDS             complement(6765..7625)
                     /codon_start=1
                     /gene="bla"
                     /product="beta-lactamase"
                     /label=AmpR
                     /note="confers resistance to ampicillin, carbenicillin, and
                     related antibiotics"
                     /translation="MSIQHFRVALIPFFAAFCLPVFAHPETLVKVKDAEDQLGARVGYI
                     ELDLNSGKILESFRPEERFPMMSTFKVLLCGAVLSRIDAGQEQLGRRIHYSQNDLVEYS
                     PVTEKHLTDGMTVRELCSAAITMSDNTAANLLLTTIGGPKELTAFLHNMGDHVTRLDRW
                     EPELNEAIPNDERDTTMPVAMATTLRKLLTGELLTLASRQQLIDWMEADKVAGPLLRSA
                     LPAGWFIADKSGAGERGSRGIIAALGPDGKPSRIVVIYTTGSQATMDERNRQIAEIGAS
                     LIKHW"
     primer_bind     7388..7407
                     /label=Amp-R
                     /note="Ampicillin resistance gene, reverse primer"
     promoter        complement(7626..7730)
                     /gene="bla"
                     /label=AmpR promoter
     primer_bind     7817..5
                     /label=pBRforEco
                     /note="pBR322 vectors, upsteam of EcoRI site, forward
                     primer"
ORIGIN
        1 gaggcagggc gcgccaaaaa gagtattgac ttcgcatctt tttgtaccta taatagattc
       61 agtattgact attaatcatc gttttagagc tagaaatagc aagttaaaat aaggctagtc
      121 cgttatcaac ttgaaaaagt ggcaccgagt cggtgctttt tttccaatta ttgaacaccc
      181 taacgggtgt tttttttttt ttggtctccc gaattcgcgg ccgcttctag agttgacagc
      241 tagctcagtc ctagggacta tgctagctac tagagaaaga ggagaaagga tctatggata
      301 agaaatactc aataggctta gctatcggca caaatagcgt cggatgggcg gtgatcactg
      361 atgaatataa ggttccgtct aaaaagttca aggttctggg aaatacagac cgccacagta
      421 tcaaaaaaaa tcttataggg gctcttttat ttgacagtgg agagacagcg gaagcgactc
      481 gtctcaaacg gacagctcgt agaaggtata cacgtcggaa gaatcgtatt tgttatctac
      541 aggagatttt ttcaaatgag atggcgaaag tagatgatag tttctttcat cgacttgaag
      601 agtctttttt ggtggaagaa gacaagaagc atgaacgtca tcctattttt ggaaatatag
      661 tagatgaagt tgcttatcat gagaaatatc caactatcta tcatctgcga aaaaaattgg
      721 tagattctac tgataaagcg gatttgcgct taatctattt ggccttagcg catatgatta
      781 agtttcgtgg tcattttttg attgagggag atttaaatcc tgataatagt gatgtggaca
      841 aactatttat ccagttggta caaacctaca atcaattatt tgaagaaaac cctattaacg
      901 caagtggagt agatgctaaa gcgattcttt ctgcacgatt gagtaaatca agacgattag
      961 aaaatctcat tgctcagctc cccggtgaga agaaaaatgg cttatttggg aatctcattg
     1021 ctttgtcatt gggtttgacc cctaatttta aatcaaattt tgatttggca gaagatgcta
     1081 aattacagct ttcaaaagat acttacgatg atgatttaga taatttattg gcgcaaattg
     1141 gagatcaata tgctgatttg tttttggcag ctaagaattt atcagatgct attttacttt
     1201 cagatatcct aagagtaaat actgaaataa ctaaggctcc cctatcagct tcaatgatta
     1261 aacgctacga tgaacatcat caagacttga ctcttttaaa agctttagtt cgacaacaac
     1321 ttccagaaaa gtataaagaa atcttttttg atcaatcaaa aaacggatat gcaggttata
     1381 ttgatggggg agctagccaa gaagaatttt ataaatttat caaaccaatt ttagaaaaaa
     1441 tggatggtac tgaggaatta ttggtgaaac taaatcgtga agatttgctg cgcaagcaac
     1501 ggacctttga caacggctct attccccatc aaattcactt gggtgagctg catgctattt
     1561 tgagaagaca agaagacttt tatccatttt taaaagacaa tcgtgagaag attgaaaaaa
     1621 tcttgacttt tcgaattcct tattatgttg gtccattggc gcgtggcaat agtcgttttg
     1681 catggatgac tcggaagtct gaagaaacaa ttaccccatg gaattttgaa gaagttgtcg
     1741 ataaaggtgc ttcagctcaa tcatttattg aacgcatgac aaactttgat aaaaatcttc
     1801 caaatgaaaa agtactacca aaacatagtt tgctttatga gtattttacg gtttataacg
     1861 aattgacaaa ggtcaaatat gttactgaag gaatgcgaaa accagcattt ctttcaggtg
     1921 aacagaagaa agccattgtt gatttactct tcaaaacaaa tcgaaaagta accgttaagc
     1981 aattaaaaga agattatttc aaaaaaatag aatgttttga tagtgttgaa atttcaggag
     2041 ttgaagatag atttaatgct tcattaggta cctaccatga tttgctaaaa attattaaag
     2101 ataaagattt tttggataat gaagaaaatg aagatatctt agaggatatt gttttaacat
     2161 tgaccttatt tgaagatagg gagatgattg aggaaagact taaaacatat gctcacctct
     2221 ttgatgataa ggtgatgaaa cagcttaaac gtcgccgtta tactggttgg ggacgtttgt
     2281 ctcgaaaatt gattaatggt attagggata agcaatctgg caaaacaata ttagattttt
     2341 tgaaatcaga tggttttgcc aatcgcaatt ttatgcagct gatccatgat gatagtttga
     2401 catttaaaga agacattcaa aaagcacaag tgtctggaca aggcgatagt ttacatgaac
     2461 atattgcaaa tttagctggt agccctgcta ttaaaaaagg tattttacag actgtaaaag
     2521 ttgttgatga attggtcaaa gtaatggggc ggcataagcc agaaaatatc gttattgaaa
     2581 tggcacgtga aaatcagaca actcaaaagg gccagaaaaa ttcgcgagag cgtatgaaac
     2641 gaatcgaaga aggtatcaaa gaattaggaa gtcagattct taaagagcat cctgttgaaa
     2701 atactcaatt gcaaaatgaa aagctctatc tctattatct ccaaaatgga agagacatgt
     2761 atgtggacca agaattagat attaatcgtt taagtgatta tgatgtcgat gccattgttc
     2821 cacaaagttt ccttaaagac gattcaatag acaataaggt cttaacgcgt tctgataaaa
     2881 atcgtggtaa atcggataac gttccaagtg aagaagtagt caaaaagatg aaaaactatt
     2941 ggagacaact tctaaacgcc aagttaatca ctcaacgtaa gtttgataat ttaacgaaag
     3001 ctgaacgtgg aggtttgagt gaacttgata aagctggttt tatcaaacgc caattggttg
     3061 aaactcgcca aatcactaag catgtggcac aaattttgga tagtcgcatg aatactaaat
     3121 acgatgaaaa tgataaactt attcgagagg ttaaagtgat taccttaaaa tctaaattag
     3181 tttctgactt ccgaaaagat ttccaattct ataaagtacg tgagattaac aattaccatc
     3241 atgcccatga tgcgtatcta aatgccgtcg ttggaactgc tttgattaag aaatatccaa
     3301 aacttgaatc ggagtttgtc tatggtgatt ataaagttta tgatgttcgt aaaatgattg
     3361 ctaagtctga gcaagaaata ggcaaagcaa ccgcaaaata tttcttttac tctaatatca
     3421 tgaacttctt caaaacagaa attacacttg caaatggaga gattcgcaaa cgccctctaa
     3481 tcgaaactaa tggggaaact ggagaaattg tctgggataa agggcgagat tttgccacag
     3541 tgcgcaaagt attgtccatg ccccaagtca atattgtcaa gaaaacagaa gtacagacag
     3601 gcggattctc caaggagtca attttaccaa aaagaaattc ggacaagctt attgctcgta
     3661 aaaaagactg ggatccaaaa aaatatggtg gttttgatag tccaacggta gcttattcag
     3721 tcctagtggt tgctaaggtg gaaaaaggga aatcgaagaa gttaaaatcc gttaaagagt
     3781 tactagggat cacaattatg gaaagaagtt cctttgaaaa aaatccgatt gactttttag
     3841 aagctaaagg atataaggaa gttaaaaaag acttaatcat taaactacct aaatatagtc
     3901 tttttgagtt agaaaacggt cgtaaacgga tgctggctag tgccggagaa ttacaaaaag
     3961 gaaatgagct ggctctgcca agcaaatatg tgaatttttt atatttagct agtcattatg
     4021 aaaagttgaa gggtagtcca gaagataacg aacaaaaaca attgtttgtg gagcagcata
     4081 agcattattt agatgagatt attgagcaaa tcagtgaatt ttctaagcgt gttattttag
     4141 cagatgccaa tttagataaa gttcttagtg catataacaa acatagagac aaaccaatac
     4201 gtgaacaagc agaaaatatt attcatttat ttacgttgac gaatcttgga gctcccgctg
     4261 cttttaaata ttttgataca acaattgatc gtaaacgata tacgtctaca aaagaagttt
     4321 tagatgccac tcttatccat caatccatca ctggtcttta tgaaacacgc attgatttga
     4381 gtcagctagg aggtgactaa ctcgagtaag gatctccagg catcaaataa aacgaaaggc
     4441 tcagtcgaaa gactgggcct ttcgttttat ctgttgtttg tcggtgaacg ctctctacta
     4501 gagtcacact ggctcacctt cgggtgggcc tttctgcgtt tataaatggc gatgacgcat
     4561 cctcacgata atatccgggt aggcgcaatc actttcgtct actccgttac aaagcgaggc
     4621 tgggtatttc ccggcctttc tgttatccga aatccactga aagcacagcg gctggctgag
     4681 gagataaata ataaacgagg ggctgtatgc acaaagcatc ttctgttgag ttaagaacga
     4741 gtatcgagat ggcacatagc cttgctcaaa ttggaatcag gtttgtgcca ataccagtag
     4801 aaacagacga agaatccatg ggtatggaca gttttccctt tgatatgtaa cggtgaacag
     4861 ttgttctact tttgtttgtt agtcttgatg cttcactgat agatacaaga gccataagaa
     4921 cctcagatcc ttccgtattt agccagtatg ttctctagtg tggttcgttg tttttgcgtg
     4981 agccatgaga acgaaccatt gagatcatac ttactttgca tgtcactcaa aaattttgcc
     5041 tcaaaactgg tgagctgaat ttttgcagtt aaagcatcgt gtagtgtttt tcttagtccg
     5101 ttatgtaggt aggaatctga tgtaatggtt gttggtattt tgtcaccatt catttttatc
     5161 tggttgttct caagttcggt tacgagatcc atttgtctat ctagttcaac ttggaaaatc
     5221 aacgtatcag tcgggcggcc tcgcttatca accaccaatt tcatattgct gtaagtgttt
     5281 aaatctttac ttattggttt caaaacccat tggttaagcc ttttaaactc atggtagtta
     5341 ttttcaagca ttaacatgaa cttaaattca tcaaggctaa tctctatatt tgccttgtga
     5401 gttttctttt gtgttagttc ttttaataac cactcataaa tcctcataga gtatttgttt
     5461 tcaaaagact taacatgttc cagattatat tttatgaatt tttttaactg gaaaagataa
     5521 ggcaatatct cttcactaaa aactaattct aatttttcgc ttgagaactt ggcatagttt
     5581 gtccactgga aaatctcaaa gcctttaacc aaaggattcc tgatttccac agttctcgtc
     5641 atcagctctc tggttgcttt agctaataca ccataagcat tttccctact gatgttcatc
     5701 atctgaacgt attggttata agtgaacgat accgtccgtt ctttccttgt agggttttca
     5761 atcgtggggt tgagtagtgc cacacagcat aaaattagct tggtttcatg ctccgttaag
     5821 tcatagcgac taatcgctag ttcatttgct ttgaaaacaa ctaattcaga catacatctc
     5881 aattggtcta ggtgatttta atcactatac caattgagat gggctagtca atgataatta
     5941 ctagtccttt tcctttgagt tgtgggtatc tgtaaattct gctagacctt tgctggaaaa
     6001 cttgtaaatt ctgctagacc ctctgtaaat tccgctagac ctttgtgtgt tttttttgtt
     6061 tatattcaag tggttataat ttatagaata aagaaagaat aaaaaaagat aaaaagaata
     6121 gatcccagcc ctgtgtataa ctcactactt tagtcagttc cgcagtatta caaaaggatg
     6181 tcgcaaacgc tgtttgctcc tctacaaaac agaccttaaa accctaaagg cttaagtagc
     6241 accctcgcaa gctcggttgc ggccgcaatc gggcaaatcg ctgaatattc cttttgtctc
     6301 cgaccatcag gcacctgagt cgctgtcttt ttcgtgacat tcagttcgct gcgctcacgg
     6361 ctctggcagt gaatgggggt aaatggcact acaggcgcct tttatggatt catgcaagga
     6421 aactacccat aatacaagaa aagcccgtca cgggcttctc agggcgtttt atggcgggtc
     6481 tgctatgtgg tgctatctga ctttttgctg ttcagcagtt cctgccctct gattttccag
     6541 tctgaccact tcggattatc ccgtgacagg tcattcagac tggctaatgc acccagtaag
     6601 gcagcggtat catcaacggg gtctgacgct cagtggaacg aaaactcacg ttaagggatt
     6661 ttggtcatga gattatcaaa aaggatcttc acctagatcc ttttaaatta aaaatgaagt
     6721 tttaaatcaa tctaaagtat atatgagtaa acttggtctg acagttacca atgcttaatc
     6781 agtgaggcac ctatctcagc gatctgtcta tttcgttcat ccatagttgc ctgactcccc
     6841 gtcgtgtaga taactacgat acgggagggc ttaccatctg gccccagtgc tgcaatgata
     6901 ccgcgagacc cacgctcacc ggctccagat ttatcagcaa taaaccagcc agccggaagg
     6961 gccgagcgca gaagtggtcc tgcaacttta tccgcctcca tccagtctat taattgttgc
     7021 cgggaagcta gagtaagtag ttcgccagtt aatagtttgc gcaacgttgt tgccattgct
     7081 acaggcatcg tggtgtcacg ctcgtcgttt ggtatggctt cattcagctc cggttcccaa
     7141 cgatcaaggc gagttacatg atcccccatg ttgtgcaaaa aagcggttag ctccttcggt
     7201 cctccgatcg ttgtcagaag taagttggcc gcagtgttat cactcatggt tatggcagca
     7261 ctgcataatt ctcttactgt catgccatcc gtaagatgct tttctgtgac tggtgagtac
     7321 tcaaccaagt cattctgaga atagtgtatg cggcgaccga gttgctcttg cccggcgtca
     7381 atacgggata ataccgcgcc acatagcaga actttaaaag tgctcatcat tggaaaacgt
     7441 tcttcggggc gaaaactctc aaggatctta ccgctgttga gatccagttc gatgtaaccc
     7501 actcgtgcac ccaactgatc ttcagcatct tttactttca ccagcgtttc tgggtgagca
     7561 aaaacaggaa ggcaaaatgc cgcaaaaaag ggaataaggg cgacacggaa atgttgaata
     7621 ctcatactct tcctttttca atattattga agcatttatc agggttattg tctcatgagc
     7681 ggatacatat ttgaatgtat ttagaaaaat aaacaaatag gggttccgcg cacatttccc
     7741 cgaaaagtgc cacctgcatc gatttatgcc acctgacgtc taagaaacca ttattatcat
     7801 gacattaacc tataaaaata ggcgtatcac
//
