[The description below was written by a language model from this plasmid's Addgene catalogue record and the feature table of its GenBank file.]
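Description:
pAUX_OL is a bacterial expression plasmid built on the pKD46 backbone and designed as a curable helper for E. coli work with CRISPRi circuits. It replicates from the low-copy pSC101 origin together with a temperature-sensitive Rep101 (RepA) variant carrying the A56V mutation. The plasmid is therefore maintained at a permissive temperature of 30°C and can be lost from cells by shifting growth to 37°C. Selection is through the bla beta-lactamase gene under its own promoter, which confers ampicillin resistance. The catalogue lists about 3.2 kb for the backbone and about 4.6 kb for the insert, consistent with the 7,830 bp circular sequence on file.

The Gibson-assembled insert contains two expression units. The first is a single guide RNA cassette, recorded as driven by the Ec-TTL-P112 promoter, carrying the Streptococcus pyogenes gRNA scaffold and followed by a terminator. The record does not state the guide's target. The second unit expresses dCas9, the catalytically dead S. pyogenes Cas9 with the D10A and H840A mutations, which binds DNA under guide RNA direction without cutting it. It is recorded as driven by the constitutive BBa_J23116 promoter, with a strong bacterial ribosome binding site upstream and rrnB T1 and T7Te terminators downstream, followed by a lambda tL3 terminator. The two promoters are named in the catalogue fields but are not annotated in the feature table.

The stated purpose is to serve as an auxiliary plasmid that allows the companion pdCas9_CL plasmid to be transformed successfully. The record does not explain the mechanism. The temperature-sensitive replicon allows pAUX_OL to be cured afterwards.
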