Addgene plasmid #166246: pAUX_OL
Purpose: use as an auxiliary temperature-sensitive plasmid to successfully transform pdCas9_CL plasmid
Depositing lab: Domitilla Del Vecchio. Depositing organization: Massachusetts Institute of Technology. Publication: dCas9 regulator to neutralize competition in CRISPRi circuits. Huang HH, Bellato M, Qian Y, Cardenas P, Pasotti L, Magni P, Del Vecchio D. Nat Commun. 2021 Mar 16;12(1):1692. doi: 10.1038/s41467-021-21772-6. PubMed 33727557.
Backbone
  Vector backbone: pKD46
  Total vector size (bp): 3212
  Vector type: Bacterial Expression
Growth in bacteria
  Bacterial resistance: Ampicillin, 100 μg/mL
  Growth temperature: 30°C
  Growth strain: NEB Stable
  Growth instructions: This plasmid can be cured by growth at 37C because it has temperature-sensitive replicon.
  Copy number: Unknown
Gene/Insert
  Gene/Insert name: [P112-sgRNA-term]-[J23116_B34-dCas9-B15]
  Insert size (bp): 4618
  Promoter: Ec-TTL-P112 and BBa_J23116
  Cloning method: Gibson Cloning
  Sequencing primers: 5′ catcgatttatgccacctgacgtc; 3′ tataaacgcagaaaggcccacc
Terms and licenses: Academic/Nonprofit Terms; Industry Terms: Not Available to Industry
How to cite: pAUX_OL was a gift from Domitilla Del Vecchio (Addgene plasmid # 166246 ; http://n2t.net/addgene:166246 ; RRID:Addgene_166246)
